>Addgene plasmid #29212 | pEMS1416 | addgene partial sequence | sequence record 39595 | EGFP-N 5'-CGTCGCCGTCCAGCTCGACCAG-3'
CTCACCATGGTGGCGGAAGTTCCTATACCTTTTGAAGAATAGGAACTTCGGCGCGCCGGTCCCACCGGGG
GCTCTAGGCTGGACGCCGACTCCAGCCCTTCTCGCGTCGGGACTGCGACGCGCAGCTGGGAGTCCCGTTA
CTCCGGCTCTGGCCACAGGCGGCGTCAATCCCGGGGCACCTTGCCCGTGACCGCCGTGGCCGCCAATCAG
GAGCGGCTGCCGTGACGCGCCCTGCAGTCGGCGGTTCGGGGCCCGCCCCCGCCCTCCCGGCGGCGGACTT
GGACCCCGGGGCCCACCTGAGGCTTCCGCCGAGTGATCCAGTTGCGGGAAGGTGGAGTGCGGGGAGGAGG
GGGCGGTCCCACGACCTGGAAGGACACTATCCTGAAGCTCCAGCGTCCTCCAGGACGCTTAGTGCTGTTT
TCTTTGCAGCCTGTGATCTTACTGCGTCCCCGCGCGCGTGTTGCCCCCGCGCCCGCTTCTTGAACACTTC
AGGCCAGGTTCCAAAGTCCCCTGCCAGGCAGAGCCCAGAGCAAACGG
