>Addgene plasmid #29212 | pEMS1416 | addgene partial sequence | sequence record 39728 | pEMS1307-fwd 5'-ccgcacgtctaagaaaccat-3'
AAATAGGCGTATCACGAGGCCCTTTCGTCTTCAAGAATTAATTCCGATCATATTCAATAACCCTTAATGA
ATTCGAGCTCCTAGGCCGGCCAGAGCTCGCTGAGTCCCGGAAGCCGAGCTGAGCCCGCTTCTCCACTCCC
TCTCCCCGGCCAAGGGGGCGTGTCTGGGCGGGTTCCCGGTCCAGTCCCCGGTGGGTGCAGCCCAGGAGGG
AGGCATGAAGGTGCAGTCGCAGCCCCCTAGGGCCTGGTCCCGGCTCCAAGTCGCCAGGCGGCCGGTACTC
ACCATGCGGATCTGAAGCTTTCCACATCCTTACTGGAACCGCAGAAACAGAGTCCGTTCCCTGGGTCTAG
GACTCCACTAGCAGACTGTTCCTTGCCCTGCCCTCTCCTAAGCTGGACCCCATCAAGGACAGACAGGCAC
AGAGAGAAAGGTTTTTGTCGTGAGGATCTGCATGAGTCGCAAAGCTAAGCCCTAGAAGCAGGGAGCAGGG
AGCCTGCGTCCTACCTCCAGGGTGGCTGCTGCCTGGGGACCTAGCCATTTCCCTTGGCATTCTTCCTAAT
GCCTCCATGTCTAAACTGT
