[The description below was written by a language model from this plasmid's Addgene catalogue record.]
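Description:
pEMS1416 is a plasmid from the Pleiades Promoter Project, a collection of human "MiniPromoters" designed to drive selective gene expression in defined brain regions and cell types. It is built on the large pEMS1306 backbone (about 16.5 kb without insert), is maintained in E. coli as a high-copy plasmid, and is selected with ampicillin. The record does not include a feature table, so the origin of replication and the other elements that make up this sizeable backbone are not stated.

The insert is Ple87, a roughly 2.1 kb MiniPromoter assembled from human regulatory sequence of GCHFR, the gene encoding the GTP cyclohydrolase I feedback regulator. It was cloned by restriction digestion between FseI and AscI sites; whether these sites remain intact is not recorded. Although the catalogue lists EGFP-NLS as a C-terminal tag on the backbone, the insert is a promoter rather than a coding sequence. The arrangement is therefore best understood as Ple87 placed upstream of a backbone-encoded EGFP reporter carrying a nuclear localisation signal. The nuclear signal concentrates fluorescence in the nucleus, which makes individual expressing cells easier to identify and count.

The intended use is to test whether this compact GCHFR-derived element can reproduce a restricted expression pattern, as part of a toolbox of small promoters for brain-selective transgene expression. The record explicitly notes, however, that reporter expression under the control of the MiniPromoter in this plasmid has not been tested, so its activity and specificity are unverified. The delivery route or host organism for reporter studies is not given in the fields provided.
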