Addgene plasmid #29212: pEMS1416
Purpose: Expression of the reporter gene under the control of the MiniPromoter in this plasmid has not been tested
Depositing lab: Elizabeth Simpson. Depositing organization: University of British Columbia. Publication: A regulatory toolbox of MiniPromoters to drive selective expression in the brain. Portales-Casamar E, Swanson DJ, Liu L, de Leeuw CN, Banks KG, Ho Sui SJ, Fulton DL, Ali J, Amirabbasi M, Arenillas DJ, Babyak N, Black SF, Bonaguro RJ, Brauer E, Candido TR, Castellarin M, Chen J, Chen Y, Cheng JC, Chopra V, Docking TR, Dreolini L, D'Souza CA, Flynn EK, Glenn R, Hatakka K, Hearty TG, Imanian B, Jiang S, Khorasan-zadeh S, Komljenovic I, Laprise S, Liao NY, Lim JS, Lithwick S, Liu F, Liu J, Lu M, McConechy M, McLeod AJ, Milisavljevic M, Mis J, O'Connor K, Palma B, Palmquist DL, Schmouth JF, Swanson MI, Tam B, Ticoll A, Turner JL, Varhol R, Vermeulen J, Watkins RF, Wilson G, Wong BK, Wong SH, Wong TY, Yang GS, Ypsilanti AR, Jones SJ, Holt RA, Goldowitz D, Wasserman WW, Simpson EM. Proc Natl Acad Sci U S A. 2010 Sep 21. 107(38):16589-94. 10.1073/pnas.1009158107 PubMed 20807748.
Backbone
  Vector backbone: pEMS1306
  Backbone size w/o insert (bp): 16454
  Vector type: Pleiades Promoter Project [sic, Pleaides Plieades]
Growth in bacteria
  Bacterial resistance: Ampicillin, 100 μg/mL
  Growth temperature: 37°C
  Growth strain: DH5alpha
  Growth instructions: DH10B
  Copy number: High Copy
Gene/Insert
  Gene/Insert name: Ple87 (alt names: GCHFR; GTP cyclohydrolase I feedback regulator)
  Species: H. sapiens (human)
  Insert size (bp): 2105
  Entrez Gene: GCHFR (a.k.a. GFRP, HsT16933, P35)
  Tag / fusion protein: EGFP-NLS (C terminal on backbone)
  Cloning method: Restriction Enzyme; 5′ cloning site FseI (unknown if destroyed); 3′ cloning site AscI (unknown if destroyed)
  Sequencing primers: 5′ Unknown
Terms and licenses: Academic/Nonprofit Terms; Industry Terms: Not Available to Industry
How to cite: pEMS1416 was a gift from Elizabeth Simpson (Addgene plasmid # 29212 ; http://n2t.net/addgene:29212 ; RRID:Addgene_29212)
